Addgene plasmid #195552: pAAV.GFAP.SV40.Thbs1-HA.SV40(polyA)
Purpose: Expresses Thbs1 under control of short GFAP promoter
Depositing lab: Kevin Park. Depositing organization: University of Miami. Publication: Thrombospondin-1 Mediates Axon Regeneration in Retinal Ganglion Cells. Bray ER, Yungher BJ, Levay K, Ribeiro M, Dvoryanchikov G, Ayupe AC, Thakor K, Marks V, Randolph M, Danzi MC, Schmidt TM, Chaudhari N, Lemmon VP, Hattar S, Park KK. Neuron. 2019 Aug 21;103(4):642-657.e7. doi: 10.1016/j.neuron.2019.05.044. Epub 2019 Jun 26. PubMed 31255486.
Backbone
  Vector backbone: Modified pAAV-MCS
  Backbone size w/o insert (bp): 3601
  Total vector size (bp): 7464
  Modifications to backbone: CMV promoter was replaced with short GFAP promoter; beta-Globine intron replaced with SV40 intron; hGH polyA signal replaced with SV40 polyA signal
  Vector type: Mammalian Expression, AAV
Growth in bacteria
  Bacterial resistance: Ampicillin, 100 μg/mL
  Growth temperature: 37°C
  Growth strain: NEB Stable
  Copy number: High Copy
Gene/Insert
  Gene/Insert name: Thrombospondin-1 (alt name: THBS1)
  Species: M. musculus (mouse)
  Insert size (bp): 3549
  Entrez Gene: Thbs1 (a.k.a. TSP-1, TSP1, Thbs-1, tbsp1)
  Promoter: short GFAP
  Tag / fusion protein: HA-tag (C terminal on insert)
  Cloning method: Unknown
  Sequencing primers: 5′ TGACTCACCTTGGCACAGAC; 3′ TGTTGTCTTTCCGTTCCACA
Terms and licenses: Academic/Nonprofit Terms; Industry Terms: Not Available to Industry
How to cite: pAAV.GFAP.SV40.Thbs1-HA.SV40(polyA) was a gift from Kevin Park (Addgene plasmid # 195552 ; http://n2t.net/addgene:195552 ; RRID:Addgene_195552)
