[The description below was written by a language model from this plasmid's Addgene catalogue record and pLannotate feature annotations shown in this document.]
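Description:
pAAV.GFAP.SV40.Thbs1-HA.SV40(polyA) is an AAV transfer plasmid for mammalian expression, built on a modified pAAV-MCS backbone and used to produce recombinant adeno-associated virus carrying mouse thrombospondin-1 (Thbs1). It is maintained in E. coli through a high-copy ColE1/pUC-type origin and selected with ampicillin via the bla gene and its promoter. An f1 phage origin is also present. The record lists a recombination-deficient strain for propagation, a common choice for plasmids carrying repeat-rich ITRs.

The expression cassette lies between AAV2 inverted terminal repeats, which are the cis elements needed for replication and packaging of the vector genome into capsids. According to the catalogue, three parts of the parental vector were exchanged: the CMV promoter for a short GFAP promoter, the beta-globin intron for an SV40 intron, and the hGH polyadenylation signal for an SV40 poly(A) signal. These compact elements presumably help accommodate the roughly 3.5 kb Thbs1 coding sequence within the limited AAV packaging capacity. The feature table confirms an SV40 small t intron fragment upstream of the Thbs1 open reading frame, a short C-terminal HA epitope for detecting the protein, and an SV40 poly(A) fragment. The GFAP promoter itself is not annotated, though an unannotated stretch precedes the intron. The 5′ ITR is detected only as two short fragments, whereas the 3′ ITR is annotated as full length. The sequenced record is also slightly shorter than the catalogued total size.

GFAP-derived promoters are generally used to direct expression to astroglial cells. The construct comes from a study of thrombospondin-1 in axon regeneration of retinal ganglion cells, consistent with use for viral delivery of tagged Thbs1 in the nervous system.
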