Features (pLannotate 1.2.2; 15 found; start..end, strand, type, name):
     12..39      +  repeat_region  AAV2 ITR (fragment): inverted terminal repeat of adeno-associated virus serotype 2 inverted
     68..95      +  repeat_region  AAV2 ITR (fragment): inverted terminal repeat of adeno-associated virus serotype 2 inverted
    849..903     +  intron         small t intron (fragment): SV40 (simian virus 40) small t antigen intron
    948..972     +  misc_feature   MCS (fragment): pUC18/19 multiple cloning site
    985..4497    +  CDS            Thbs1: TSP1_MOUSE - Also known as Tsp1. Experimental evidence at protein level: Swiss-Prot protein existence level 1. Adhesive glycoprotein that mediates cell-to-cell and cell-to- matrix interactions. Binds heparin. May play a role in dentinogenesis and/or maintenance of dentin and dental pulp. Ligand for CD36 mediating antiangiogenic properties (By similarity). Plays a role in ER stress response, via its interaction with the activating transcription factor 6 alpha (ATF6) which produces adaptive ER stress response factors. From Mus musculus (Mouse).
   4498..4526    +  CDS            3xHA (fragment): three tandem HA epitope tags
   4568..4637    -  polyA_signal   SV40 poly(A) signal (fragment): SV40 polyadenylation signal
   4712..4852    +  repeat_region  AAV2 ITR: inverted terminal repeat of adeno-associated virus serotype 2 inverted
   4857..4908    -  misc_feature   bom (fragment): basis of mobility region from pBR322
   4927..5382    +  rep_origin     f1 ori (sequence partly withheld): f1 bacteriophage origin of replication; arrow indicates direction of (+) strand synthesis
   5383..5432    -  misc_feature   bom (fragment): basis of mobility region from pBR322
   5534..5569    -  CDS            rop (fragment): Rop protein, which maintains plasmids at low copy number; rop
   5664..5768    +  promoter       AmpR promoter: bla
   5769..6629    +  CDS            AmpR: β-lactamase; bla; confers resistance to ampicillin, carbenicillin, and related antibiotics
   6800..7388    +  rep_origin     ori: high-copy-number ColE1/pMB1/pBR322/pUC origin of replication
>Addgene plasmid #195552 | pAAV.GFAP.SV40.Thbs1-HA.SV40(polyA) | addgene full sequence | sequence record 383897 | Addgene NGS Result
CCTGCAGGCAGCTGCGCGCTCGCTCGCTCACTGAGGCCGCCCGGGCGTCGGGCGACCTTTGGTCGCCCGG
CCTCAGTGAGCGAGCGAGCGCGCAGAGAGGGAGTGGCCAACTCCATCACTAGGGGTTCCTGCGGCCGCTC
GTGACCTAGCAACATATCCTGGTGTGGAGTAGGGGACGCTGCTCTGACAGAGGCTCGGGGGCCTGAGCTG
GCTCTGTGAGCTTGGGAGGAGGCAGACAGCCAGGCCTTGTCTGCAAGCAGACCTGGCAGCATTGGGCTGG
CCGCCCCCCAGGGCCTCCTCTTCATGCCCAGTGAATGACTCACCTTGGCACAGACACAATGTTCGGGGTG
GGCACAGTGCCTGCTTCCCGCCGCACCCCAGCCCCCCTCAAATGCCTTCCGAGAAGCCCATTGAGCAGGG
GGCTTGCATTGCACCCCAGCCTGACAGCCTGGCATCTTGGGATAAAAGCAGCACAGCCCCCTAGGGGCTG
CCCTTGCTGTGTGGCGCCACCGTCGGTGGAGAACAAGGCTCTATTCAGCCTGTGCCCAGGAAAGGGGATC
AGGGGATGCCCAGGCATGGACAGTGGGTGGCAGGGGGGGAGAGGAGGGCTGTCTGCTTCCCAGAAGTCCA
AGGACACAAATGGGTGAGGGGAGAGCTCTCCCCATAGCTGGGCTGCGGCCCAACCCCACCCCCTCAGGCT
ATGCCAGGGGGTGTTGCCAGGGGCACCCGGGCATCGCCAGTCTATCCCACTCCTTCATAAAGCCCTCGCA
TCCCAGGAGCGAGCAGAGCCAGAGCAGGTTGGAGAGGAGACGCATCACCTCCGCTGCTCGCGGGGTCCGG
ACTCTAAGGTAAATATAAAATTTTTAAGTGTATAATGTGTTAAACTACTGATTCTAATTGTTTCTCTCTT
TTAGATTCCAACCTTTGGAACTGAATTCCGCGGGCCCGGGATCCTCTAGAGTCGACCTGCAGAAGCTTAT
GACCATGGAGCTCCTGCGGGGACTAGGTGTCCTGTTCCTGTTGCATATGTGTGGAAGCAACCGCATTCCA
GAGTCTGGGGGAGATAACGGTGTGTTTGACATCTTTGAACTCATTGGAGGTGCACGAAGGGGCCCCGGTC
GCCGACTGGTGAAGGGCCAAGATCTATCCAGCCCCGCCTTCCGCATTGAGAATGCCAACCTGATCCCCGC
TGTGCCGGATGACAAGTTCCAAGACCTACTGGACGCTGTGTGGGCCGACAAAGGCTTCATCTTCCTGGCT
TCCTTGAGGCAGATGAAGAAGACCCGGGGCACACTCCTGGCTGTGGAACGGAAAGACAACACTGGCCAGA
TCTTCAGTGTGGTCTCCAACGGCAAAGCTGGCACCCTGGACCTGAGCCTGAGCCTGCCAGGGAAGCAACA
AGTGGTGTCAGTGGAGGAAGCTCTCCTGGCCACTGGCCAGTGGAAGAGCATCACGCTGTTTGTTCAAGAG
GACCGGGCTCAACTCTACATAGACTGTGATAAGATGGAGAGCGCGGAGCTGGATGTACCCATCCAGAGCA
TCTTCACCAGGGATCTGGCCAGCGTTGCCAGGCTCCGAGTTGCAAAGGGAGATGTCAATGACAATTTTCA
GGGGGTGCTGCAGAATGTGAGGTTTGTCTTTGGAACCACCCCAGAAGACATTCTCAGGAACAAAGGCTGC
TCCAGCTCAGCTACCAACGTCCTTCTTACCCTTGACAACAACGTGGTGAACGGTTCCAGCCCTGCTATCC
GCACCAACTACATCGGCCACAAAACAAAGGACCTCCAAGCTATCTGTGGCCTCTCCTGTGATGAACTATC
CAGCATGGTCCTGGAACTGAAGGGCCTGCGCACCATCGTGACCACTCTGCAGGACAGCATCCGAAAAGTG
ACGGAAGAGAACAGAGAGCTGGTCAGTGAGCTGAAGCGGCCTCCCCTCTGCTTTCACAATGGAGTCCAGT
ACAAGAACAACGAGGAGTGGACTGTAGACAGTTGCACAGAGTGTCACTGCCAGAACTCGGTTACCATCTG
CAAAAAGGTGTCCTGTCCCATCATGCCCTGCTCCAACGCCACAGTTCCTGATGGTGAATGCTGCCCACGG
TGCTGGCCCAGCGACTCTGCTGACGATGGCTGGTCTCCCTGGTCTGAGTGGACCTCCTGCTCTGCCACAT
GTGGCAATGGAATTCAGCAACGTGGTCGTTCCTGTGACAGCCTCAACAACAGATGCGAGGGCTCTTCGGT
ACAGACAAGGACCTGCCACATTCAGGAGTGTGACAAAAGATTTAAACAGGATGGTGGCTGGAGTCACTGG
TCTCCATGGTCGTCCTGTTCTGTGACCTGTGGTGACGGTGTGATCACAAGGATCCGGCTCTGCAACTCCC
CCAGCCCCCAGATGAACGGGAAGCCCTGTGAAGGTGAAGCCCGGGAGACCAAAGCCTGCAAGAAAGACGC
CTGCCCAATTAATGGAGGCTGGGGTCCCTGGTCACCATGGGACATCTGCTCTGTCACCTGTGGAGGAGGA
GTGCAGAGACGCAGCCGACTCTGTAACAACCCCACACCCCAGTTTGGAGGCAAAGACTGTGTTGGCGATG
TGACAGAAAATCAAGTTTGCAACAAGCAGGACTGCCCAATTGATGGATGCCTGTCCAATCCCTGCTTTGC
TGGTGCCAAGTGTACTAGCTACCCTGATGGTAGCTGGAAATGTGGTGCGTGTCCTCCTGGCTACAGTGGA
AATGGCATCCAGTGCAAAGACGTCGATGAGTGCAAAGAAGTGCCTGATGCTTGCTTCAATCACAACGGAG
AACATCGGTGCAAGAACACAGATCCTGGCTACAACTGCCTGCCCTGCCCACCACGATTCACTGGCTCACA
GCCCTTCGGCCGAGGTGTCGAACATGCCATGGCCAACAAACAGGTGTGCAAACCGCGAAACCCCTGCACG
GACGGGACGCATGACTGCAACAAGAACGCTAAGTGCAACTACCTGGGTCACTACAGTGACCCCATGTACC
GCTGTGAGTGCAAGCCCGGCTATGCAGGCAATGGCATCATCTGCGGAGAGGACACAGACCTGGACGGCTG
GCCTAATGAAAACCTGGTGTGTGTGGCCAACGCAACCTACCACTGCAAAAAGGACAACTGCCCCAACCTT
CCCAACTCGGGGCAGGAAGACTATGACAAGGACGGGATTGGCGATGCCTGCGATGATGACGATGACAACG
ACAAGATCCCCGATGACAGGGACAACTGTCCATTCCATTACAACCCAGCCCAGTATGACTATGACAGAGA
TGATGTGGGAGACCGCTGTGACAACTGCCCCTACAACCACAACCCTGACCAAGCAGACACAGACAAAAAC
GGGGAGGGCGATGCCTGTGCTGTGGACATCGATGGAGATGGAATCCTCAATGAACGAGACAACTGCCAGT
ACGTTTACAACGTGGACCAGAGGGACACGGACATGGATGGGGTTGGAGATCAGTGTGACAACTGCCCCCT
GGAACACAATCCAGACCAGCTGGACTCTGACTCAGACCTCATAGGGGACACTTGTGACAACAATCAGGAC
ATCGATGAGGATGGCCATCAGAACAATCTGGACAACTGTCCCTATGTGCCTAATGCCAACCAGGCCGACC
ATGATAAAGATGGCAAAGGAGATGCCTGTGACCATGACGATGACAATGACGGCATCCCTGATGACAGAGA
CAACTGCAGGCTGGTGCCCAATCCTGACCAGAAGGACTCTGATGGTGATGGCCGAGGTGACGCCTGCAAA
GACGACTTTGACCATGACAATGTGCCAGATATTGATGACATCTGTCCTGAGAATTTTGACATCAGTGAAA
CCGATTTCCGACAATTCCAGATGATTCCTCTAGATCCCAAAGGAACCTCCCAAAATGACCCTAACTGGGT
TGTCCGCCATCAGGGCAAAGAACTTGTCCAGACTGTAAACTGTGACCCTGGACTTGCTGTAGGTTATGAT
GAGTTTAATGCTGTGGACTTCAGCGGTACCTTCTTCATCAACACCGAGAGAGATGATGACTACGCTGGCT
TTGTTTTCGGCTACCAGTCCAGCAGCCGCTTCTACGTTGTGATGTGGAAACAAGTCACCCAGTCCTACTG
GGACACCAACCCCACAAGGGCTCAGGGATACTCAGGCCTGTCTGTAAAGGTTGTGAACTCCACCACCGGC
CCTGGCGAGCACCTGCGGAATGCACTGTGGCACACAGGAAACACCCCTGGCCAGGTGCGCACCCTGTGGC
ATGACCCTCGCCACATCGGCTGGAAAGATTTCACTGCATACAGATGGCGTCTCAGCCACAGGCCAAAGAC
CGGTTATATCAGAGTGGTGATGTATGAAGGAAAGAAAATCATGGCTGACTCGGGACCCATCTATGACAAA
ACCTACGCCGGCGGTAGACTAGGCCTGTTCGTCTTCTCTCAGGAAATGGTGTTCTTCTCAGACATGAAAT
ACGAGTGTCGAGATTCCTACCCATACGATGTTCCAGATTACGCTTAACTCGAGAGATCTAGGCCGCTAGG
CCTCACCTGCGATCTCGATGCTTTATTTGTGAAATTTGTGATGCTATTGCTTTATTTGTAACCATTATAA
GCTGCAATAAACAAGTTAACAACAACAATTGCATTCATTTTATGTTTCAGGTTCAGGGGGAGGTGTGGGA
GGTTTTTTAAACTGCGGCCGCAGGAACCCCTAGTGATGGAGTTGGCCACTCCCTCTCTGCGCGCTCGCTC
GCTCACTGAGGCCGGGCGACCAAAGGTCGCCCGACGCCCGGGCTTTGCCCGGGCGGCCTCAGTGAGCGAG
CGAGCGCGCAGCTGCCTGCAGGGGCGCCTGATGCGGTATTTTCTCCTTACGCATCTGTGCGGTATTTCAC
ACCGCATA
[95 nt withheld, positions 4909-5003]
T
[46 nt withheld, positions 5005-5050]
C
[141 nt withheld, positions 5052-5192]
CCTTTGACGTTGGAGTCCACGTTCTTT
[37 nt withheld, positions 5220-5256]
ACTCTATCTCGGGCTATTCTTTTGATTTATAAGGGATTTTGCCGATTTCGGTCTATTGGTTAAAAAATGA
GCTGATTTAACAAAAATTTAACGCGAATTTTAACAAAATATTAACGTTTACAATTTTATGGTGCACTCTC
AGTACAATCTGCTCTGATGCCGCATAGTTAAGCCAGCCCCGACACCCGCCAACACCCGCTGACGCGCCCT
GACGGGCTTGTCTGCTCCCGGCATCCGCTTACAGACAAGCTGTGACCGTCTCCGGGAGCTGCATGTGTCA
GAGGTTTTCACCGTCATCACCGAAACGCGCGAGACGAAAGGGCCTCGTGATACGCCTATTTTTATAGGTT
AATGTCATGATAATAATGGTTTCTTAGACGTCAGGTGGCACTTTTCGGGGAAATGTGCGCGGAACCCCTA
TTTGTTTATTTTTCTAAATACATTCAAATATGTATCCGCTCATGAGACAATAACCCTGATAAATGCTTCA
ATAATATTGAAAAAGGAAGAGTATGAGTATTCAACATTTCCGTGTCGCCCTTATTCCCTTTTTTGCGGCA
TTTTGCCTTCCTGTTTTTGCTCACCCAGAAACGCTGGTGAAAGTAAAAGATGCTGAAGATCAGTTGGGTG
CACGAGTGGGTTACATCGAACTGGATCTCAACAGCGGTAAGATCCTTGAGAGTTTTCGCCCCGAAGAACG
TTTTCCAATGATGAGCACTTTTAAAGTTCTGCTATGTGGCGCGGTATTATCCCGTATTGACGCCGGGCAA
GAGCAACTCGGTCGCCGCATACACTATTCTCAGAATGACTTGGTTGAGTACTCACCAGTCACAGAAAAGC
ATCTTACGGATGGCATGACAGTAAGAGAATTATGCAGTGCTGCCATAACCATGAGTGATAACACTGCGGC
CAACTTACTTCTGACAACGATCGGAGGACCGAAGGAGCTAACCGCTTTTTTGCACAACATGGGGGATCAT
GTAACTCGCCTTGATCGTTGGGAACCGGAGCTGAATGAAGCCATACCAAACGACGAGCGTGACACCACGA
TGCCTGTAGCAATGGCAACAACGTTGCGCAAACTATTAACTGGCGAACTACTTACTCTAGCTTCCCGGCA
ACAATTAATAGACTGGATGGAGGCGGATAAAGTTGCAGGACCACTTCTGCGCTCGGCCCTTCCGGCTGGC
TGGTTTATTGCTGATAAATCTGGAGCCGGTGAGCGTGGGTCTCGCGGTATCATTGCAGCACTGGGGCCAG
ATGGTAAGCCCTCCCGTATCGTAGTTATCTACACGACGGGGAGTCAGGCAACTATGGATGAACGAAATAG
ACAGATCGCTGAGATAGGTGCCTCACTGATTAAGCATTGGTAACTGTCAGACCAAGTTTACTCATATATA
CTTTAGATTGATTTAAAACTTCATTTTTAATTTAAAAGGATCTAGGTGAAGATCCTTTTTGATAATCTCA
TGACCAAAATCCCTTAACGTGAGTTTTCGTTCCACTGAGCGTCAGACCCCGTAGAAAAGATCAAAGGATC
TTCTTGAGATCCTTTTTTTCTGCGCGTAATCTGCTGCTTGCAAACAAAAAAACCACCGCTACCAGCGGTG
GTTTGTTTGCCGGATCAAGAGCTACCAACTCTTTTTCCGAAGGTAACTGGCTTCAGCAGAGCGCAGATAC
CAAATACTGTTCTTCTAGTGTAGCCGTAGTTAGGCCACCACTTCAAGAACTCTGTAGCACCGCCTACATA
CCTCGCTCTGCTAATCCTGTTACCAGTGGCTGCTGCCAGTGGCGATAAGTCGTGTCTTACCGGGTTGGAC
TCAAGACGATAGTTACCGGATAAGGCGCAGCGGTCGGGCTGAACGGGGGGTTCGTGCACACAGCCCAGCT
TGGAGCGAACGACCTACACCGAACTGAGATACCTACAGCGTGAGCTATGAGAAAGCGCCACGCTTCCCGA
AGGGAGAAAGGCGGACAGGTATCCGGTAAGCGGCAGGGTCGGAACAGGAGAGCGCACGAGGGAGCTTCCA
GGGGGAAACGCCTGGTATCTTTATAGTCCTGTCGGGTTTCGCCACCTCTGACTTGAGCGTCGATTTTTGT
GATGCTCGTCAGGGGGGCGGAGCCTATGGAAAAACGCCAGCAACGCGGCCTTTTTACGGTTCCTGGCCTT
TTGCTGGCCTTTTGCTCACATGT
